Addgene plasmid #158601: pPSG830
Purpose: tNCS-ePTS1 (2micron)
Depositing lab: John Dueber. Depositing organization: University of California, Berkeley. Publication: Peroxisome compartmentalization of a toxic enzyme improves alkaloid production. Grewal PS, Samson JA, Baker JJ, Choi B, Dueber JE. Nat Chem Biol. 2020 Oct 12. pii: 10.1038/s41589-020-00668-4. doi: 10.1038/s41589-020-00668-4. PubMed 33046851.
Backbone
  Vector backbone: Custom
  Vector type: Yeast Expression
  Selectable markers: HIS3
Growth in bacteria
  Bacterial resistance: Kanamycin, 50 μg/mL
  Growth temperature: 37°C
  Growth strain: DH5alpha
  Copy number: High Copy
Gene/Insert
  Gene/Insert name: pTDH3-tNCS-ePTS1
  Species: S. cerevisiae (budding yeast)
  Tag / fusion protein: ePTS1
Terms and licenses: Academic/Nonprofit Terms; Industry Terms: Not Available to Industry
How to cite: pPSG830 was a gift from John Dueber (Addgene plasmid # 158601 ; http://n2t.net/addgene:158601 ; RRID:Addgene_158601)
