[The description below was written by a language model from this plasmid's Addgene catalogue record and pLannotate feature annotations shown in this document.]
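Description:
pPSG830 is a yeast expression plasmid of about 5.7 kb, built on a custom backbone as an E. coli–S. cerevisiae shuttle vector. In bacteria it replicates from a high-copy ColE1/pUC-type origin and is selected with kanamycin through the KanR aminoglycoside phosphotransferase gene. In yeast it is maintained episomally at high copy by the 2μ origin of replication and selected by histidine prototrophy, using a HIS3 cassette driven by its native promoter.

The payload is a single expression cassette in which the strong constitutive TDH3 (GAP, glyceraldehyde-3-phosphate dehydrogenase) promoter drives tNCS-ePTS1. The coding sequence is annotated as a fragment of norcoclaurine synthase matching the Thalictrum flavum subsp. glaucum protein, which fits the "t" prefix denoting a truncated form. The catalogue's species field lists budding yeast, which reflects the host and promoter rather than the enzyme's plant origin. NCS condenses dopamine and 4-hydroxyphenylacetaldehyde to form the common precursor of all benzylisoquinoline alkaloids. The enzyme is fused to ePTS1, an enhanced peroxisomal targeting signal type 1. PTS1 signals act at the C-terminus of a protein to direct its import into the peroxisome. The tag itself and any transcription terminator are not annotated in the feature table, though an unannotated stretch lies between the NCS fragment and the HIS3 promoter.

According to the associated publication, the construct belongs to work showing that sequestering a toxic enzyme in the peroxisome improves alkaloid production in yeast. This plasmid provides high-copy, strongly expressed, peroxisome-targeted tNCS for that purpose.
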