Features (pLannotate 1.2.2; 7 found; start..end, strand, type, name):
      1..667     +  promoter       GAP promoter: S. cerevisiae TDH3; promoter for glyceraldehyde-3-phosphate dehydrogenase
    683..1153    +  CDS            NCS_THLFG (fragment): Experimental evidence at protein level: Swiss-Prot protein existence level 1. Involved in the biosynthesis of the common precursor of all benzylisoquinoline alkaloids such as morphine, sanguinarine, codeine or berberine. Condenses dopamine and 4-hydroxyphenylacetaldehyde. From Thalictrum flavum subsp. glaucum (Yellow meadow rue).
   1687..1874    +  promoter       HIS3 promoter: S. cerevisiae HIS3
   1875..2534    +  CDS            HIS3: HIS7_YEAST - Experimental evidence at protein level: Swiss-Prot protein existence level 1. From Saccharomyces cerevisiae (strain ATCC 204508 / S288c) (Baker's yeast).
   2752..3734    -  rep_origin     2μ ori: yeast 2μ plasmid origin of replication
   3792..4607    -  CDS            KanR: aminoglycoside phosphotransferase; aph(3')-Ia; confers resistance to kanamycin in bacteria or G418 (Geneticin®) in eukaryotes
   4832..5420    +  rep_origin     ori: high-copy-number ColE1/pMB1/pBR322/pUC origin of replication
>Addgene plasmid #158601 | pPSG830 | addgene full sequence | sequence record 311901 | Addgene NGS Result
TCATTATCAATACTGCCATTTCAAAGAATACGTAAATAATTAATAGTAGTGATTTTCCTAACTTTATTTA
GTCAAAAAATTAGCCTTTTAATTCTGCTGTAACCCGTACATGCCCAAAATAGGGGGCGGGTTACACAGAA
TATATAACATCGTAGGTGTCTGGGTGAACAGTTTATTCCTGGCATCCACTAAATATAATGGAGCCCGCTT
TTTAAGCTGGCATCCAGAAAAAAAAAGAATCCCAGCACCAAAATATTGTTTTCTTCACCAACCATCAGTT
CATAGGTCCATTCTCTTAGCGCAACTACAGAGAACAGGGGCACAAACAGGCAAAAAACGGGCACAACCTC
AATGGAGTGATGCAACCTGCCTGGAGTAAATGATGACACAAGGCAATTGACCCACGCATGTATCTATCTC
ATTTTCTTACACCTTCTATTACCTTCTGCTCTCTCTGATTTGGAAAAAGCTGAAAAAAAAGGTTGAAACC
AGTTCCCTGAAATTATTCCCCTACTTGACTAATAAGTATATAAAGACGGTAGGTATTGATTGTAATTCTG
TAAATCTATTTCTTAAACTTCTTAAATTCTACTTTTATAGTTAGTCTTTTTTTTAGTTTTAAAACACCAA
GAACTTAGTTTCGAATAAACACACATAAACAAACAAAAGATCTATGGAAGAAACTGTAATGTTATATCAC
GAATTGGAAGTCGCAGCCTCAGCTGACGAAGTATGGTCTGTCGAAGGTTCTCCTGAATTAGGTTTACATT
TACCAGATTTGTTACCAGCTGGAATATTCGCAAAGTTTGAGATAACTGGAGATGGTGGAGAAGGTTCTAT
TTTGGACATGACATTTCCACCTGGTCAATTCCCTCATCATTATAGAGAGAAGTTCGTTTTCTTCGACCAT
AAGAATAGATATAAGTTGGTTGAACAAATTGACGGTGATTTCTTTGATTTGGGAGTAACCTACTACATGG
ACACTATTAGGGTCGTCGCAACAGGTCCTGATTCTTGTGTCATCAAATCAACAACTGAATATCATGTTAA
ACCAGAATTTGCTAAGATTGTTAAACCTTTAATCGATACAGTTCCATTAGCCATTATGTCAGAGGCAATA
GCTAAGGTAGTATTGGAAAATAAGCACAAATCTTCTGAGGGATCCGGTTCATTGGGAAGAGGTAGAAGAT
CCAAATTGTAATAACTCGAGTGGCAGTGCTTTTAACTAAGAATTATTAGTCTTTTCTGCTTATTTTTTCA
TCATAGTTTAGAACACTTTATATTAACGAATAGTTTATGAATCTATTTAGGTTTAAAAATTGATACAGTT
TTATAAGTTACTTTTTCAAAGACTCGTGCTGTCTATTGCATAATGCACTGGAAGGGGAAAAAAAAGGTGC
ACACGCGTGGCTTTTTCTTGAATTTGCAGTTTGAAAAATGCTGGAAATCTGCTCGTCAGTGGTGCTCACA
CTGACGAATCATGTACAGATCATACCGATGACTGCCTGGCGACTCACAACTAAGCAAGACAGCCGGAACC
AGCGCCGGCGAACACCACTGCATATATGGCATATCACAACAGTCCACGTCTCAAGCAGTTACAGAGATGT
TACGAACCACTAGTGCACTGCAGTACAAACACAGTCCTTTCCCGCAATTTTCTTTTTCTATTACTCTTGG
CCTCCTCTAGTACACTCTATATTTTTTTATGCCTCGGTAATGATTTTCATTTTTTTTTTTCCACCTAGCG
GATGACTCTTTTTTTTTCTTAGCGATTGGCATTATCACATAATGAATTATACATTATATAAAGTAATGTG
ATTTCTTCGAAGAATATACTAAAAAATGAGCAGGCAAGATAAACGAAGGCAAAGATGACAGAGCAGAAAG
CCCTAGTAAAGCGTATTACAAATGAAACCAAGATTCAGATTGCGATCTCTTTAAAGGGTGGTCCCCTAGC
GATAGAGCACTCGATCTTCCCAGAAAAAGAGGCAGAAGCAGTAGCAGAACAGGCCACACAATCGCAAGTG
ATTAACGTCCACACAGGTATAGGGTTTCTGGACCATATGATACATGCTCTGGCCAAGCATTCCGGCTGGT
CGCTAATCGTTGAGTGCATTGGTGACTTACACATAGACGACCATCACACCACTGAAGACTGCGGGATTGC
TCTCGGTCAAGCTTTTAAAGAGGCCCTAGGGGCCGTGCGTGGAGTAAAAAGGTTTGGATCAGGATTTGCG
CCTTTGGATGAGGCACTTTCCAGAGCGGTGGTTGATCTTTCGAACAGGCCGTACGCAGTTGTCGAACTTG
GTTTGCAAAGGGAGAAAGTAGGTGATCTCTCTTGCGAGATGATCCCGCATTTTCTTGAAAGCTTTGCAGA
GGCTAGCAGAATTACCCTCCACGTTGATTGTCTGCGAGGCAAGAATGATCATCACCGTAGTGAGAGTGCG
TTCAAGGCTCTTGCGGTTGCCATAAGAGAAGCCACCTCGCCCAATGGTACCAACGATGTTCCCTCCACCA
AAGGTGTTCTTATGTAGTGACACCGATTATTTAAAGCTGCTGCATACGATATATATACATGTGTATATAT
GTATACCTATGAATGTCAGTAAGTATGTATACGAACAGTATGATACTGAAGATGACAAGGTAATGCATCA
TTCTATACGTGTCATTCTGAACGAGGCGCGCTTTCCTTTTTTCTTTTTGCTTTTTCTTTTTTTTTCTCTT
GAACTCGACGGATCATAGAGTAACGAAGCATCTGTGCTTCATTTTGTAGAACAAAAATGCAACGCGAGAG
CGCTAATTTTTCAAACAAAGAATCTGAGCTGCATTTTTACAGAACAGAAATGCAACGCGAAAGCGCTATT
TTACCAACGAAGAATCTGTGCTTCATTTTTGTAAAACAAAAATGCAACGCGAGAGCGCTAATTTTTCAAA
CAAAGAATCTGAGCTGCATTTTTACAGAACAGAAATGCAACGCGAGAGCGCTATTTTACCAACAAAGAAT
CTATACTTCTTTTTTGTTCTACAAAAATGCATCCCGAGAGCGCTATTTTTCTAACAAAGCATCTTAGATT
ACTTTTTTTCTCCTTTGTGCGCTCTATAATGCAGTCTCTTGATAACTTTTTGCACTGTAGGTCCGTTAAG
GTTAGAAGAAGGCTACTTTGGTGTCTATTTTCTCTTCCATAAAAAAAGCCTGACTCCACTTCCCGCGTTT
ACTGATTACTAGCGAAGCTGCGGGTGCATTTTTTCAAGATAAAGGCATCCCCGATTATATTCTATACCGA
TGTGGATTGCGCATACTTTGTGAACAGAAAGTGATAGCGTTGATGATTCTTCATTGGTCAGAAAATTATG
AACGGTTTCTTCTATTTTGTCTCTATATACTACGTATAGGAAATGTTTACATTTTCGTATTGTTTTCGAT
TCACTCTATGAATAGTTCTTACTACAATTTTTTTGTCTAAAGAGTAATACTAGAGATAAACATAAAAAAT
GTAGAGGTCGAGTTTAGATGCAAGTTCAAGGAGCGAAAGGTGGATGGGTAGGTTATATAGGGATATAGCA
CAGAGATATATAGCAAAGAGATACTTTTGAGCAATGTTTGTGGAAGCGGTATTCGCAATATTTTAGTAGC
TCGTTACAGTCCGGTGCGTTTTTGGTTTTTTGAAAGTGCGTCATCAGAGCGCTTTTGGTTTTCAAAAGCG
CTCTGAAGTTCCTATACTTTCTAGCTAGAGAATAGGAACTTCCCGAGCGGCCGCGTGTTACAACCAATTA
ACCAATTCTGATTAGAAAAACTCATCGAGCATCAAATGAAACTGCAATTTATTCATATCAGGATTATCAA
TACCATATTTTTGAAAAAGCCGTTTCTGTAATGAAGGAGAAAACTCACCGAGGCAGTTCCATAGGATGGC
AAGATCCTGGTATCGGTCTGCGATTCCGACTCGTCCAACATCAATACAACCTATTAATTTCCCCTCGTCA
AAAATAAGGTTATCAAGTGAGAAATCACCATGAGTGACGACTGAATCCGGTGAGAATGGCAAAAGCTTAT
GCATTTCTTTCCAGACTTGTTCAACAGGCCAGCCATTACGCTCGTCATCAAAATCACTCGCATCAACCAA
ACCGTTATTCATTCGTGATTGCGCCTGAGCGAGGCGAAATACGCGATCGCTGTTAAAAGGACAATTACAA
ACAGGAATCGAATGCAACCGGCGCAGGAACACTGCCAGCGCATCAACAATATTTTCACCTGAATCAGGAT
ATTCTTCTAATACCTGGAATGCTGTTTTCCCGGGGATCGCAGTGGTGAGTAACCATGCATCATCAGGAGT
ACGGATAAAATGCTTGATGGTCGGAAGAGGCATAAATTCCGTCAGCCAGTTTAGTCTGACCATCTCATCT
GTAACATCATTGGCAACGCTACCTTTGCCATGTTTCAGAAACAACTCTGGCGCATCGGGCTTCCCATACA
ATCGATAGATTGTCGCACCTGATTGCCCGACATTATCGCGAGCCCATTTATACCCATATAAATCAGCATC
CATGTTGGAATTTAATCGCGGCCTGGAGCAAGACGTTTCCCGTTGAATATGGCTCATAACACCCCTTGTA
TTACTGTTTATGTAAGCAGACAGTTTTATTGTTCATGATGATATATTTTTATCTTGTGCAATGTAACATC
AGAGATTTTGAGACACAACGTGGCTTTGTTGAATAAATCGAACTTTTGCTGAGTTGAAGGATCAGTCATG
ACCAAAATCCCTTAACGTGAGTTTTCGTTCCACTGAGCGTCAGACCCCGTAGAAAAGATCAAAGGATCTT
CTTGAGATCCTTTTTTTCTGCGCGTAATCTGCTGCTTGCAAACAAAAAAACCACCGCTACCAGCGGTGGT
TTGTTTGCCGGATCAAGAGCTACCAACTCTTTTTCCGAAGGTAACTGGCTTCAGCAGAGCGCAGATACCA
AATACTGTTCTTCTAGTGTAGCCGTAGTTAGGCCACCACTTCAAGAACTCTGTAGCACCGCCTACATACC
TCGCTCTGCTAATCCTGTTACCAGTGGCTGCTGCCAGTGGCGATAAGTCGTGTCTTACCGGGTTGGACTC
AAGACGATAGTTACCGGATAAGGCGCAGCGGTCGGGCTGAACGGGGGGTTCGTGCACACAGCCCAGCTTG
GAGCGAACGACCTACACCGAACTGAGATACCTACAGCGTGAGCTATGAGAAAGCGCCACGCTTCCCGAAG
GGAGAAAGGCGGACAGGTATCCGGTAAGCGGCAGGGTCGGAACAGGAGAGCGCACGAGGGAGCTTCCAGG
GGGAAACGCCTGGTATCTTTATAGTCCTGTCGGGTTTCGCCACCTCTGACTTGAGCGTCGATTTTTGTGA
TGCTCGTCAGGGGGGCGGAGCCTATGGAAAAACGCCAGCAACGCGGCCTTTTTACGGTTCCTGGCCTTTT
GCTGGCCTTTTGCTCACATGTTCTTTCCTGCGTTATCCCCTGATTCTGTGGATAACCGTGCGGCCGCCCC
TGAATTCGCATCTAGACTGATGAGACGTGGTAGAGCCACAAACAGCCGGTACAAGCAACGATCTCCAGGA
CCATCTGAATCATGCGCGGATGACACGAACTCACGACGGCGATCACAGACATTAACCCACAGTACAGACA
CTGCGACAACGTGGCAATTCGTCGCAATACAACGCAGTTCGAGTTTA
